LOCUS       Exported 2138 bp ds-DNA circular SYN 12-MAY-2021
DEFINITION  T7 promoter crRNA entry vector used for in vitro transcription of
            LbCas12a guides.
ACCESSION   .
VERSION     .
KEYWORDS    pT7-G-LbCas12a crRNA-BsaI cassette (MSP3495)
SOURCE      synthetic DNA construct
  ORGANISM  synthetic DNA construct
REFERENCE   1 (bases 1 to 2138)
  AUTHORS   Kleinstiver BP, Sousa AA, Walton RT, Tak YE, Hsu JY, Clement K,
            Welch MM, Horng JE, Malagon-Lopez J, Scarfo I, Maus MV, Pinello L,
            Aryee MJ, Joung JK
  TITLE     Engineered CRISPR-Cas12a variants with increased activities and
            improved targeting ranges for gene, epigenetic and base editing.
  JOURNAL   Nat Biotechnol. 2019 Feb 11. pii: 10.1038/s41587-018-0011-0. doi:
            10.1038/s41587-018-0011-0.
  PUBMED    30742127
REFERENCE   2 (bases 1 to 2138)
  AUTHORS   .
  TITLE     Direct Submission
  JOURNAL   Exported May 12, 2021 from SnapGene Server 1.1.58
            http://www.snapgene.com
FEATURES             Location/Qualifiers
     source          1..2138
                     /organism="synthetic DNA construct"
                     /mol_type="other DNA"
     rep_origin      36..623
                     /direction=RIGHT
                     /label=ori
                     /note="high-copy-number ColE1/pMB1/pBR322/pUC origin of
                     replication"
     primer_bind     524..543
                     /label=pBR322ori-F
                     /note="pBR322 origin, forward primer"
     terminator      635..662
                     /label=T7Te terminator
                     /note="phage T7 early transcription terminator"
     CDS             complement(686..1501)
                     /codon_start=1
                     /gene="aph(3')-Ia"
                     /product="aminoglycoside phosphotransferase"
                     /label=KanR
                     /note="confers resistance to kanamycin in bacteria or G418
                     (Geneticin(R)) in eukaryotes"
                     /translation="MSHIQRETSCLKPRLNSNMDADLYGYKWARDNVGQSGATIYRLYG
                     KPDAPELFLKHGKGSVANDVTDEMVRLNWLTEFMPLPTIKHFIRTPDDAWLLTTAIPGK
                     TAFQVLEEYPDSGENIVDALAVFLRRLHSIPVCNCPFNGDRVFRLAQAQSRMNNGLVGA
                     SDFDDERNGWPVEQVWKEMHKLLPFSPDSVVTHGDFSLDNLIFDEGKLIGCIDVGRVGI
                     ADRYQDLAILWNCLGEFSPSLQKRLFQKYGIDNPDMNKLQFHLMLDEFF"
     primer_bind     1409..1428
                     /label=Kan-R
                     /note="Kanamycin resistance gene, reverse primer"
     promoter        complement(1502..1604)
                     /label=cat promoter
                     /note="promoter of the E. coli cat gene encoding
                     chloramphenicol acetyltransferase"
     terminator      1605..1636
                     /label=tonB terminator
                     /note="bidirectional E. coli tonB-P14 transcription
                     terminator"
     primer_bind     1684..1700
                     /label=M13 rev
                     /note="common sequencing primer, one of multiple similar
                     variants"
     primer_bind     1684..1700
                     /label=M13 Reverse
                     /note="In lacZ gene. Also called M13-rev"
     promoter        1829..1846
                     /label=T7 promoter
                     /note="promoter for bacteriophage T7 RNA polymerase"
     primer_bind     complement(2117..2134)
                     /label=M13 Forward
                     /note="In lacZ gene. Also called M13-F20 or M13 (-21)
                     Forward"
     primer_bind     complement(2117..2133)
                     /label=M13 fwd
                     /note="common sequencing primer, one of multiple similar
                     variants"
ORIGIN
        1 tgggcctttc ttcggtagaa aatcaaagga tcttcttgag atcctttttt tctgcgcgta
       61 atctgctgct tgcaaacaaa aaaaccaccg ctaccagcgg tggtttgttt gccggatcaa
      121 gagctaccaa ctctttttcc gaggtaactg gcttcagcag agcgcagata ccaaatactg
      181 ttcttctagt gtagccgtag ttaggccacc acttcaagaa ctctgtagca ccgcctacat
      241 acctcgctct gctaatcctg ttaccagtgg ctgctgccag tggcgataag tcgtgtctta
      301 ccgggttgga ctcaagacga tagttaccgg ataaggcgca gcggtcgggc tgaacggggg
      361 gttcgtgcac acagcccagc ttggagcgaa cgacctacac cgaactgaga tacctacagc
      421 gtgagctatg agaaagcgcc acgcttcccg aagggagaaa ggcggacagg tatccggtaa
      481 gcggcagggt cggaacagga gagcgcacga gggagcttcc agggggaaac gcctggtatc
      541 tttatagtcc tgtcgggttt cgccacctct gacttgagca tcgatttttg tgatgctcgt
      601 caggggggcg gagcctatgg aaaaacgcca gcaacgcaga aaggcccacc cgaaggtgag
      661 ccaggtgatt acatttaggt cctcattaga aaaactcatc gagcatcaag tgaaactgca
      721 atttattcat atcaggatta tcaataccat atttttgaaa aagccgtttc tgtaatgaag
      781 gagaaaactc accgaggcag ttccatagga tggcaagatc ctggtatcgg tctgcgattc
      841 cgactcgtcc aacatcaata caacctatta atttcccctc gtcaaaaata aggttatcaa
      901 gtgagaaatc accatgagtg acgactgaat ccggtgagaa tggcaagagt ttatgcattt
      961 ctttccagac ttgttcaaca ggccagccat tacgctcgtc atcaaaatca ctcgcaccaa
     1021 ccaaaccgtt attcattcgt gattgcgcct gagcgagacg aaatacgcga tcgccgttaa
     1081 aaggacaatt acaaacagga atcgaatgca accggcgcag gaacactgcc agcgcatcaa
     1141 caatattttc acctgaatca ggatattctt ctaatacctg gaatgctgtt ttccctggga
     1201 tcgcagtggt gagtaaccat gcatcatcag gagtacggat aaaatgcttg atggtcggaa
     1261 gaggcataaa ttccgtcagc cagtttagcc tgaccatctc atctgtaaca tcattggcaa
     1321 cgctaccttt gccatgtttc agaaacaact ctggcgcatc gggcttccca tacaatcgat
     1381 agattgtcgc acctgattgc ccgacattat cgcgagccca tttataccca tataaatcag
     1441 catccatgtt ggaatttaat cgcggcttca agcaagacgt ttcccgttga atatggctca
     1501 ttttagcttc cttagctcct gaaaatctcg ataactcaaa aaatacgccc ggtagtgatc
     1561 ttatttcatt atggtgaaag ttggaacctc ttacgtgccg atcaagtcaa aagcctccgg
     1621 tcggaggctt ttgactttct gctatggagg tcaggtatga tttaaatggt cagtattgag
     1681 cctcaggaaa cagctatgac atcaagctga ctagataatc tagctgatcg tggaccgatc
     1741 atacgtataa tgccgtaaga tcacgggtcg cagcacagct cgcggtccag tagtgatcga
     1801 cactgctcga tccgctcgca ccgctagcta atacgactca ctatagaatt tctactaagt
     1861 gtagatggag acccatgcca tagcgttgtt cggaatatga atttttgaac agattcacca
     1921 acacctagtg gtctccttta aaaagcttgg atcgacgaga gcagcgcgac tggatctgtc
     1981 gcccgtctca aacgcaaccc tccggcggtc gcatatcatt caggacgagc ctcagactcc
     2041 agcgtaactg gactgcaatc aactcactgg ctcaccttcc ggtccacgat cagctagaat
     2101 caagctgact agataaactg gccgtcgttt tacacggg
//
