[The description below was written by a language model from this plasmid's Addgene catalogue record and the feature table of its GenBank file.]
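Description:
pT7-G-LbCas12a crRNA-BsaI cassette (MSP3495) is a small (2,138 bp) synthetic bacterial plasmid built on the DR247 backbone and classed as an in vitro transcription vector. It serves as an entry vector for making templates from which guide RNAs (crRNAs) for the Lachnospiraceae bacterium Cas12a nuclease are transcribed. It is propagated in E. coli at high copy from a ColE1/pMB1/pUC-type origin and selected with kanamycin. Resistance comes from an aph(3')-Ia aminoglycoside phosphotransferase gene driven by the E. coli cat promoter. A phage T7 early terminator (T7Te) and the bidirectional tonB terminator flank this marker unit, which should insulate the rest of the plasmid from read-through transcription.

The only annotated element of the functional payload is a bacteriophage T7 RNA polymerase promoter, which lies between M13 reverse and M13 forward sequencing primer sites that can be used to verify cloned inserts. The name indicates that the promoter is followed by a G, presumably the initiating nucleotide favoured by T7 polymerase, then the LbCas12a crRNA sequence and a BsaI cloning cassette. None of these elements is annotated in the feature table, and the record lists the exact cloning sites as unknown. In Cas12a crRNAs the direct repeat precedes the spacer, so the BsaI cassette, cut by a type IIS enzyme, is presumably where target-specific spacer oligonucleotides are inserted downstream of the repeat. The resulting clones provide T7-driven templates for producing LbCas12a guides in vitro, for example for biochemical cleavage assays. The plasmid was deposited with work on engineered Cas12a variants with increased activity and broader targeting range.
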