Addgene plasmid #114068: pT7-G-LbCas12a crRNA-BsaI cassette (MSP3495)
Purpose: T7 promoter crRNA entry vector used for in vitro transcription of LbCas12a guides
Depositing lab: Keith Joung & Benjamin Kleinstiver. Depositing organization: Massachusetts General Hospital. Publication: Engineered CRISPR-Cas12a variants with increased activities and improved targeting ranges for gene, epigenetic and base editing. Kleinstiver BP, Sousa AA, Walton RT, Tak YE, Hsu JY, Clement K, Welch MM, Horng JE, Malagon-Lopez J, Scarfo I, Maus MV, Pinello L, Aryee MJ, Joung JK. Nat Biotechnol. 2019 Feb 11. pii: 10.1038/s41587-018-0011-0. doi: 10.1038/s41587-018-0011-0. PubMed 30742127.
Backbone
  Vector backbone: DR247
  Backbone manufacturer: Joung Lab (Addgene plasmid # 42230)
  Vector type: in vitro transcription
Growth in bacteria
  Bacterial resistance: Kanamycin, 50 μg/mL
  Growth temperature: 37°C
  Growth strain: DH5alpha
  Copy number: High Copy
Gene/Insert
  Gene/Insert name: entry vector for LbCas12a crRNAs (alt name: MSP3495)
  Species: Synthetic
  Cloning method: Restriction Enzyme; 5′ cloning site unknown (unknown if destroyed); 3′ cloning site unknown (unknown if destroyed)
Terms and licenses: Academic/Nonprofit Terms; Industry Terms: Not Available to Industry
How to cite: pT7-G-LbCas12a crRNA-BsaI cassette (MSP3495) was a gift from Keith Joung & Benjamin Kleinstiver (Addgene plasmid # 114068 ; http://n2t.net/addgene:114068 ; RRID:Addgene_114068)
